Addgene plasmid #244174: L4804 VEGFR1 CTEVp chain in PolyTX-mTagBFP2
Purpose: Constitutive expression of a MESA CTEVp chain encoding (N to C): VEGFR1SS-3xFLAG-VEGFR1ECD-VEGFR1TMD-CTEVp(190K)-PRS(M)-VP64-ZF6
Depositing lab: Joshua Leonard. Depositing organization: Northwestern University. Publication: Conversion of natural cytokine receptors into orthogonal synthetic biosensors. Edelstein HI, Cosio A, Ezekiel ML, Corcoran WK, Morris AH, Leonard JN. Nat Chem Biol. 2025 Aug 22:10.1038/s41589-025-01986-1. doi: 10.1038/s41589-025-01986-1. PubMed 40846994.
Backbone
  Vector backbone: pPD1053 Polytransfect L1 mTagBFP2
  Vector type: Mammalian Expression, Synthetic Biology
Growth in bacteria
  Bacterial resistance: Kanamycin, 50 μg/mL
  Growth temperature: 30°C
  Growth strain: NEB Stable
  Copy number: High Copy
Gene/Insert
  Gene/Insert name: MESA CTEVp chain with human VEGFR1 SS, ECD and TMD, CTEVp (190K), TEVp PRS (M in P1'), and synTF (VP64-ZF6)
  Species: H. sapiens (human), Synthetic
  Mutation: CTEVp_190K
  Entrez Gene: FLT1 (a.k.a. FLT, FLT-1, VEGFR-1, VEGFR1)
  Promoter: hEF1a
  Tag / fusion protein: VEGFR1 signal peptide - 3xFLAG (N terminal on insert)
  Cloning method: Restriction Enzyme; 5′ cloning site Unknown (unknown if destroyed)
Terms and licenses: Academic/Nonprofit Terms; Industry Terms: Not Available to Industry
Depositor comments: Please visit https://doi.org/10.1101/2024.03.23.586421 for bioRxiv preprint.
How to cite: L4804 VEGFR1 CTEVp chain in PolyTX-mTagBFP2 was a gift from Joshua Leonard (Addgene plasmid # 244174 ; http://n2t.net/addgene:244174 ; RRID:Addgene_244174)
