[The description below was written by a language model from this plasmid's Addgene catalogue record and pLannotate feature annotations shown in this document.]
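Description:
L4804 VEGFR1 CTEVp chain in PolyTX-mTagBFP2 is a 9.9 kb mammalian expression plasmid for synthetic biology, built on the pPD1053 Polytransfect L1 mTagBFP2 backbone. It replicates in E. coli from a high-copy ColE1/pUC-type origin and is selected with kanamycin through the neo (nptII) gene, which is followed by a lambda t0 terminator. An f1 origin is also present. Several small annotated items (SV40 promoter with a short ble fragment and SV40 poly(A), lac promoter/operator pieces, brief TRE3GV, HIV LTR and tnpA matches) appear to be backbone remnants or short homology hits rather than functional modules.

The payload is one chain of a MESA (modular extracellular sensor architecture) synthetic receptor, expressed constitutively from the human EF-1α promoter with its intron and terminated by a bGH poly(A) signal. From N to C terminus the protein comprises the human VEGFR1 (FLT1) signal peptide, a 3xFLAG tag, the VEGFR1 extracellular and transmembrane domains, the C-terminal half of split TEV protease carrying the 190K mutation, a TEV protease recognition sequence with methionine at P1', and a synthetic transcription factor made of the VP64 activation domain fused to the ZF6 zinc-finger DNA-binding domain. The feature table picks up the FLT1 and TEV protease fragments and a zinc-finger match consistent with this design. In MESA systems, ligand-induced association with a partner chain carrying the complementary protease half reconstitutes TEV activity, which cleaves the recognition site and releases the transcription factor to activate an orthogonal reporter or output gene. The partner chain is not on this plasmid.

A separate CMV enhancer/promoter cassette drives mTagBFP2 with its own bGH poly(A), giving a blue fluorescent marker of plasmid dose for polytransfection experiments. The associated work concerns converting natural cytokine receptors into orthogonal synthetic biosensors.
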