Features (pLannotate 1.2.2; 28 found; start..end, strand, type, name):
    378..589     +  promoter       EF-1α core promoter: core promoter for human elongation factor EF-1α
    590..703     +  intron         EF-1α intron A (fragment): intron upstream of the start codon of human EF-1α
   1329..1532    +  intron         EF-1α intron A: truncated intron upstream of the start codon of human EF-1α
   1541..1575    +  promoter       TRE3GV promoter (fragment): 3rd-generation Tet-responsive promoter that can be activated by binding of Tet-On® 3G, optimized for retroviral and lentiviral vectors
   1654..4074    +  CDS            FLT1 (fragment): VGFR1_HUMAN - Also known as FLT, FRT, VEGFR1. Experimental evidence at protein level: Swiss-Prot protein existence level 1. [Isoform 7]: Has a truncated kinase domain; it increases phosphorylation of SRC at 'Tyr-418' by unknown means and promotes tumor cell invasion. From Homo sapiens (Human).
   4081..4434    +  CDS            TEV protease (fragment): tobacco etch virus protease (Kapust et al., 2001)
   4741..4773    +  CDS            CCR5TC (fragment): zinc-finger domain from the CCR5-224 (+) zinc-finger nuclease that recognizes the left half-site target sequence in the human CCR5 gene (Perez et al., 2008; Gross et al., 2013)
   5026..5137    +  polyA_signal   bGH poly(A) signal: bovine growth hormone polyadenylation signal
   5257..5361    +  CDS            tnpA (fragment): TN5P_ECOLX - Also known as tnp. Experimental evidence at protein level: Swiss-Prot protein existence level 1. Mediates transposition of transposon Tn5 by a 'cut and paste' mechanism. First, the monomeric transposase binds the 19 bp inverted DNA repeats flanking the transposon. Then, dimerization of the DNA- bound transposase creates a synaptic DNA complex. After nicking of the first DNA strand, excision of the transposon proceeds through a series of intermediates. The transposase then mediates the insertion of the transposon at a new site by strand transfer. The activity of the wild- type tran
   5393..6184    +  CDS            neo: KKA2_KLEPN - Also known as kan, nptII. Experimental evidence at protein level: Swiss-Prot protein existence level 1. Resistance to kanamycin, neomycin, paromomycin, ribostamycin, butirosin and gentamicin B. From Klebsiella pneumoniae.
   6218..6312    +  terminator     lambda t0 terminator: transcription terminator from phage lambda
   6333..6712    +  enhancer       CMV enhancer: human cytomegalovirus immediate early enhancer
   6713..6916    +  promoter       CMV promoter: human cytomegalovirus (CMV) immediate early promoter
   6912..6945    +  LTR            5' LTR (truncated) (fragment): truncated 5' long terminal repeat (LTR) from HIV-1
   6961..6979    +  promoter       T7 promoter: promoter for bacteriophage T7 RNA polymerase
   7005..7715    +  CDS            mTagBFP2: mTagBFP2 is a basic (constitutively fluorescent) blue fluorescent protein published in 2011, derived from Entacmaea quadricolor. It is reported to be a very rapidly-maturing monomer with very low acid sensitivity.
   7752..7863    +  polyA_signal   bGH poly(A) signal: bovine growth hormone polyadenylation signal
   7980..8001    +  promoter       SV40 promoter (fragment): SV40 enhancer and early promoter
   8022..8450    +  rep_origin     f1 ori (sequence partly withheld): f1 bacteriophage origin of replication; arrow indicates direction of (+) strand synthesis
   8455..8477    +  promoter       SV40 promoter (fragment): SV40 enhancer and early promoter
   8478..8669    +  promoter       SV40 promoter: SV40 early promoter
   8696..8794    +  CDS            ble (fragment): BLE_KLEPN - Experimental evidence at protein level: Swiss-Prot protein existence level 1. Binding protein with a strong affinity to the bleomycin family of antibiotics. Binds to CL990; an antimitotic-antibiotic compound. From Klebsiella pneumoniae.
   8789..8910    +  polyA_signal   SV40 poly(A) signal: SV40 polyadenylation signal
   8983..8999    -  protein_bind   lac operator: The lac repressor binds to the lac operator to inhibit transcription in E. coli. This inhibition can be relieved by adding lactose or isopropyl-β-D-thiogalactopyranoside (IPTG). lac repressor encoded by lacI
   9007..9037    -  promoter       lac promoter: promoter for the E. coli lac operon
   9052..9073    -  protein_bind   CAP binding site: CAP binding activates transcription in the presence of cAMP. E. coli catabolite activator protein
   9086..9178    -  CDS            lacI (fragment): lac repressor; lacI; The lac repressor binds to the lac operator to inhibit transcription in E. coli. This inhibition can be relieved by adding lactose or isopropyl-β-D-thiogalactopyranoside (IPTG).
   9361..9949    -  rep_origin     ori: high-copy-number ColE1/pMB1/pBR322/pUC origin of replication
>Addgene plasmid #244174 | L4804 VEGFR1 CTEVp chain in PolyTX-mTagBFP2 | addgene full sequence | sequence record 487918 | Addgene NGS Result
GAAGATCCTTTGATCTTTTCTACGGGGTCTGACGCTCAGTGGAACGAAAACTCACGTTAAGGGATTTTGG
TCATGAGATTATCAAAAAGGATCTTCACCTAGATCCTTTTAAATTAAAAATGAAGTTTTAAATCAATCTA
AAGTATATATGAGTAAACTTGGTCTGACAGCGATCGAATATTAGATCTGAGACCCAATTGACGCGTGAGT
AATTCATACAAAAGGACTCGCCCCTGCCTTGGGGAATCCCAGGGACCGTCGTTAAACTCCCACTAACGTA
GAACCCAGAGATCGCTGCGTTCCCGCCCCCTCACCCGCCCGCTCTCGTCATCACTGAGGTGGAGAAGAGC
ATGCGTGAGGCTCCGGTGCCCGTCAGTGGGCAGAGCGCACATCGCCCACAGTCCCCGAGAAGTTGGGGGG
AGGGGTCGGCAATTGAACCGGTGCCTAGAGAAGGTGGCGCGGGGTAAACTGGGAAAGTGATGTCGTGTAC
TGGCTCCGCCTTTTTCCCGAGGGTGGGGGAGAACCGTATATAAGTGCAGTAGTCGCCGTGAACGTTCTTT
TTCGCAACGGGTTTGCCGCCAGAACACAGGTAAGTGCCGTGTGTGGTTCCCGCGGGCCTGGCCTCTTTAC
GGGTTATGGCCCTTGCGTGCCTTGAATTACTTCCACGCCCCTGGCTGCAGTACGTGATTCTTGATCCCGA
GCTTCGGGTTGGAAGTGGGTGGGAGAGTTCGAGGCCTTGCGCTTAAGGAGCCCCTTCGCCTCGTGCTTGA
GTTGAGGCCTGGCTTGGGCGCTGGGGCCGCCGCGTGCGAATCTGGTGGCACCTTCGCGCCTGTCTCGCTG
CTTTCGATAAGTCTCTAGCCATTTAAAATTTTTGATGACCTGCTGCGACGCTTTTTTTCTGGCAAGATAG
TCTTGTAAATGCGGGCCAAGATCTGCACACTGGTATTTCGGTTTTTGGGGCCGCGGGCGGCGACGGGGCC
CGTGCGTCCCAGCGCACATGTTCGGCGAGGCGGGGCCTGCGAGCGCGGCCACCGAGAATCGGACGGGGGT
AGTCTCAAGCTGGCCGGCCTGCTCTGGTGCCTGGCCTCGCGCCGCCGTGTATCGCCCCGCCCTGGGCGGC
AAGGCTGGCCCGGTCGGCACCAGTTGCGTGAGCGGAAAGATGGCCGCTTCCCGGCCCTGCTGCAGGGAGC
TCAAAATGGAGGACGCGGCGCTCGGGAGAGCGGGCGGGTGAGTCACCCACACAAAGGAAAAGGGCCTTTC
CGTCCTCAGCCGTCGCTTCATGTGACTCCACGGAGTACCGGGCGCCGTCCAGGCACCTCGATTAGTTCTC
GAGCTTTTGGAGTACGTCGTCTTTAGGTTGGGGGGAGGGGTTTTATGCGATGGAGTTTCCCCACACTGAG
TGGGTGGAGACTGAAGTTAGGCCAGCTTGGCACTTGATGTAATTCTCCTTGGAATTTGCCCTTTTTGAGT
TTGGATCTTGGTTCATTCTCAAGCCTCAGACAGTGGTTCAAAGTTTTTTTCTTCCATTTCAGGTGTCGTG
AGAGCTCGTTTAGTGAACCGTCAGATCGCCTGGAGACGCCATCCACGCTGTTTTGACCTCCATAGAAGAG
AACGGGACCGATCCAAATTCTCGAGGCTAGCTGTACAGCCACCATGGTGTCCTACTGGGATACCGGCGTT
CTGCTGTGTGCCCTGCTGTCTTGTCTGCTGCTGACCGGATCTAGCAGCGGCGACTACAAGGACCACGACG
GCGATTATAAGGATCATGACATCGATTACAAGGACGATGACGACAAGAGCAAGCTGAAGGACCCCGAGCT
GAGCCTGAAGGGAACCCAGCATATTATGCAGGCCGGCCAGACACTGCACCTCCAGTGTAGAGGCGAAGCC
GCTCACAAATGGTCCCTGCCTGAGATGGTGTCCAAAGAGAGCGAGCGGCTGAGCATCACCAAGAGCGCCT
GTGGCAGAAACGGCAAGCAGTTCTGCTCCACACTGACCCTGAATACTGCCCAGGCCAACCACACCGGCTT
CTACAGCTGCAAGTATCTGGCCGTGCCTACCAGCAAGAAGAAAGAAACCGAGAGCGCCATCTACATCTTC
ATCAGCGACACCGGCAGACCCTTCGTGGAAATGTACTCTGAGATCCCCGAGATCATCCACATGACCGAGG
GCAGAGAGCTGGTCATCCCTTGCAGAGTGACAAGCCCCAACATCACCGTGACTCTGAAGAAGTTCCCTCT
GGACACACTGATCCCCGACGGCAAGAGAATCATCTGGGACAGCCGGAAGGGCTTCATCATCAGCAACGCC
ACCTACAAAGAGATCGGCCTGCTGACCTGTGAAGCCACCGTGAACGGCCACCTGTATAAGACCAACTACC
TGACACACAGGCAGACCAACACCATCATCGACGTGCAGATCAGCACCCCTCGGCCAGTGAAACTGCTGAG
AGGACACACCCTGGTGCTGAATTGCACCGCCACCACACCTCTGAACACCAGAGTGCAGATGACCTGGTCT
TACCCCGACGAGAAGAACAAGCGGGCTTCCGTGCGGAGAAGAATCGACCAGAGCAACAGCCACGCCAACA
TCTTCTACTCCGTGCTGACCATCGACAAGATGCAGAACAAGGACAAGGGCCTGTATACCTGTAGAGTGCG
GAGCGGCCCTAGCTTCAAGAGCGTGAACACCTCCGTGCATATCTACGACAAGGCCTTCATCACAGTGAAG
CACCGGAAGCAGCAGGTCCTGGAAACAGTGGCCGGCAAGAGGTCCTACAGACTGAGCATGAAAGTGAAGG
CTTTCCCATCTCCTGAGGTCGTGTGGCTGAAGGATGGACTGCCTGCCACAGAGAAGTCTGCCAGATACCT
GACCAGAGGCTACAGCCTGATCATCAAGGACGTGACCGAGGAAGATGCCGGCAACTACACCATCCTGCTG
TCCATCAAGCAGAGCAACGTGTTCAAGAACCTGACCGCCACTCTGATCGTGAACGTGAAGCCCCAAATCT
ATGAGAAGGCCGTGTCCAGCTTTCCCGATCCTGCTCTGTATCCCCTGGGCTCCAGACAGATCCTGACCTG
TACCGCCTATGGCATCCCTCAGCCTACCATCAAGTGGTTCTGGCACCCCTGCAACCACAACCACAGCGAG
GCCAGATGCGACTTCTGTAGCAACAACGAGGAATCCTTCATCCTGGACGCCGACAGCAACATGGGCAACA
GAATCGAGAGCATCACACAGCGCATGGCCATCATTGAGGGCAAGAACAAGATGGCCTCAACTCTGGTGGT
GGCCGACTCCAGAATCAGCGGCATCTATATCTGTATCGCCAGCAACAAAGTGGGCACCGTGGGCAGAAAC
ATCAGCTTCTACATCACCGATGTGCCCAACGGCTTCCACGTGAACCTGGAAAAGATGCCCACCGAAGGCG
AGGACCTGAAGCTGAGCTGTACCGTGAACAAGTTCCTGTACCGGGATGTGACCTGGATTCTGCTGCGGAC
AGTGAACAACCGGACCATGCACTACAGCATCAGCAAGCAGAAGATGGCCATTACCAAAGAGCACAGCATC
ACCCTGAATCTGACCATCATGAACGTGTCCCTGCAAGACAGCGGCACCTACGCCTGTAGAGCCCGGAATG
TGTATACCGGCGAGGAAATCCTGCAAAAGAAAGAGATCACCATCCGGGACCAAGAGGCCCCTTACCTGCT
GAGAAACCTGAGCGATCACACCGTGGCCATCAGCTCCAGCACCACACTGGACTGTCATGCCAATGGCGTG
CCCGAGCCTCAGATCACCTGGTTTAAGAACAACCACAAGATCCAGCAAGAGCCCGGCATCATTCTCGGCC
CTGGAAGCTCTACCCTGTTCATCGAGAGAGTGACCGAAGAGGACGAGGGCGTGTACCACTGCAAGGCCAC
CAATCAGAAAGGCAGCGTGGAAAGCAGCGCCTACCTGACCGTTCAGGGCACCAGCGACAAGTCCAACCTG
GAACTGATCACTCTGACCTGCACCTGTGTGGCCGCTACACTGTTTTGGCTGCTGCTCACCCTGTTTATTC
GGAAGATGAAGCGGGGCGCCAAGAGCATGTCTAGCATGGTGTCAGACACTAGTTGCACATTCCCTTCATC
TGATGGCATATTCTGGAAGCATTGGATTCAAACCAAGGATGGGCAGTGTGGCAGTCCATTAGTATCAACT
AGAGATGGGTTCATTGTTGGTATACACTCAGCATCGAATTTCACCAACACAAACAATTATTTCACAAGCG
TGCCGAAAAACTTCATGGAATTGAAGACAAATCAGGAGGCGCAGCAGTGGGTTAGTGGTTGGCGATTAAA
TGCTGACTCAGTATTGTGGGGGGGCCATAAAGTTTTCATGGTGAAACCTGAAGAGCCTTTTCAGCCAGTT
AAGGAAGCGACTCAACTCATGAATCTTAAGGGCTCGGAGAACCTGTATTTTCAGATGGGGGGAGGCAGCG
GGGGCCCTAAGAAAAAGCGCAAAGTCTCCGGAGACGCTCTGGATGACTTTGATCTGGACATGCTTGGTTC
CGATGCCTTGGACGATTTTGACCTCGATATGCTGGGCTCCGACGCTCTCGACGATTTCGACCTCGACATG
CTGGGTAGCGATGCACTGGATGACTTTGATCTGGATATGCTCGGATCCGGTGGTGGCGGGTCTGGAGGAG
GAGGTAGTGGTGGAGGTGGCTCTGGTACCGCTAGACCCGGCGAAAGACCTTTCCAGTGCCGGATCTGCAT
GAGGAACTTCAGCAAGGGCGAGAGACTCGTGCGGCACACCAGAACACACACAGGCGAGAAGCCCTTCCAG
TGTAGAATCTGTATGCGCAACTTCAGCCGGATGGACAACCTGAGCACCCACCTGAGAACCCATACCGGGG
AGAAGCCATTTCAATGCCGCATCTGTATGAGAAATTTTTCCCGGAAGGACGCCCTGAACCGGCACCTGAA
AACACACCTGAGAGGCAGCTGAGCGGCCGCGTTTAAACCCGCTGATCAGCCTCGACTGTGCCTTCTAGTT
GCCAGCCATCTGTTGTTTGCCCCTCCCCCGTGCCTTCCTTGACCCTGGAAGGTGCCACTCCCACTGTCCT
TTCCTAATAAAATGAGGAAATTGCATCGCATTGTCTGAGTAGGTGTCATTCTATTCTGGGGGGTGGGGTG
GGGCAGGACAGCAAGGGGGAGGATTGGGAAGTCAATAGCAGGCATGCTGGGGATGCGGTGGGCTCTATGG
GACGTCGGAATTGCAAGTTGGGCCGCCCTCTGGTAAGGTTGGGAAGCCCTGCAAAGTAAACTGGATGGCT
TTCTTGCCGCCAAGGATCTGATGGCGCAGGGGATCAAGATCTGATCAAGAGACAGGATGAGGATCGTTTC
GCATGATTGAACAAGATGGATTGCACGCAGGTTCTCCGGCGGCTTGGGTGGAGAGGCTATTCGGCTATGA
CTGGGCACAACAGACAATCGGCTGCTCTGATGCCGCCGTGTTCCGGCTGTCAGCGCAGGGTCGCCCGGTT
CTTTTTGTCAAGACCGACCTGTCCGGTGCCCTGAATGAACTGCAAGACGAGGCAGCGCGGCTATCGTGGC
TGGCCACGACGGGCGTTCCTTGCGCGGCTGTGCTCGACGTTGTCACTGAAGCGGGAAGGGACTGGCTGCT
ATTGGGCGAAGTGCCGGGGCAGGATCTCCTGTCATCTCACCTTGCTCCTGCCGAGAAAGTATCCATCATG
GCTGATGCAATGCGGCGGCTGCATACGCTTGATCCGGCTACCTGCCCATTCGACCACCAAGCGAAACATC
GCATCGAGCGAGCACGTACTCGGATGGAAGCCGGTCTTGTCGATCAGGATGATCTGGACGAAGAGCATCA
GGGGCTCGCGCCAGCCGAACTGTTCGCCAGGCTCAAGGCGCGTATGCCCGACGGCGAGGATCTCGTCGTG
ACCCACGGCGATGCCTGCTTGCCGAATATCATGGTGGAAAATGGCCGCTTTTCTGGATTCATCGACTGTG
GCCGGCTGGGTGTGGCGGACCGCTATCAGGACATAGCGTTGGCTACCCGTGATATTGCTGAAGAGCTTGG
CGGCGAATGGGCTGACCGCTTCCTCGTGCTTTACGGTATCGCCGCTCCCGATTCGCAGCGCATCGCCTTC
TATCGCCTTCTTGACGAGTTCTTCTGAGCGGGACTCTGGGGTTCGAGAATTGGCTTGGACTCCTGTTGAT
AGATCCAGTAATGACCTCAGAACTCCATCTGGATTTGTTCAGAACGCTCGGTTGCCGCCGGGCGTTTTTT
ATTGGTGAGAATCCAAGCACTAGCCATGACCAGACATTGATTATTGACTAGTTATTAATAGTAATCAATT
ACGGGGTCATTAGTTCATAGCCCATATATGGAGTTCCGCGTTACATAACTTACGGTAAATGGCCCGCCTG
GCTGACCGCCCAACGACCCCCGCCCATTGACGTCAATAATGACGTATGTTCCCATAGTAACGCCAATAGG
GACTTTCCATTGACGTCAATGGGTGGAGTATTTACGGTAAACTGCCCACTTGGCAGTACATCAAGTGTAT
CATATGCCAAGTACGCCCCCTATTGACGTCAATGACGGTAAATGGCCCGCCTGGCATTATGCCCAGTACA
TGACCTTATGGGACTTTCCTACTTGGCAGTACATCTACGTATTAGTCATCGCTATTACCATGGTGATGCG
GTTTTGGCAGTACATCAATGGGCGTGGATAGCGGTTTGACTCACGGGGATTTCCAAGTCTCCACCCCATT
GACGTCAATGGGAGTTTGTTTTGGCACCAAAATCAACGGGACTTTCCAAAATGTCGTAACAACTCCGCCC
CATTGACGCAAATGGGCGGTAGGCGTGTACGGTGGGAGGTCTATATAAGCAGAGCTCTCTGGCTAACTAG
AGAACCCACTGCTTACTGGCTTATCGAAATTAATACGACTCACTATAGGGAGTCCCAAGCTGACTAGCGC
CACCATGGTTTCCAAGGGCGAAGAACTGATCAAAGAAAACATGCACATGAAGCTCTACATGGAAGGCACC
GTGGACAACCACCACTTCAAGTGTACCAGCGAAGGCGAGGGCAAGCCTTACGAGGGCACCCAGACCATGA
GAATCAAGGTGGTGGAAGGCGGCCCTCTGCCTTTCGCCTTTGATATCCTGGCCACCAGCTTTCTGTACGG
CAGCAAGACCTTCATCAATCACACCCAGGGCATCCCCGATTTCTTCAAGCAGAGCTTCCCCGAGGGCTTC
ACCTGGGAGAGAGTGACCACATACGAGGATGGCGGCGTGCTGACAGCCACACAGGATACAAGCCTCCAGG
ACGGCTGCCTGATCTACAACGTGAAGATCCGGGGCGTGAACTTCACCAGCAACGGCCCCGTGATGCAGAA
GAAAACCCTTGGCTGGGAAGCCTTCACCGAGACACTGTATCCTGCCGATGGCGGCCTGGAAGGCAGAAAC
GATATGGCCCTGAAGCTCGTCGGCGGCTCTCACCTGATTGCCAATGCCAAGACCACCTACAGAAGCAAGA
AGCCCGCCAAGAACCTGAAGATGCCCGGCGTGTACTACGTGGACTACCGGCTGGAAAGAATCAAAGAGGC
CAACAACGAGACATACGTGGAACAGCACGAGGTGGCCGTGGCCAGATACTGTGATCTGCCTTCTAAGCTG
GGCCACAAGCTGAACTGAGCGGCCAAGTTTAAACCCGCTGATCAGCCTCGACTGTGCCTTCTAGTTGCCA
GCCATCTGTTGTTTGCCCCTCCCCCGTGCCTTCCTTGACCCTGGAAGGTGCCACTCCCACTGTCCTTTCC
TAATAAAATGAGGAAATTGCATCGCATTGTCTGAGTAGGTGTCATTCTATTCTGGGGGGTGGGGTGGGGC
AGGACAGCAAGGGGGAGGATTGGGAAGTCAATAGCAGGCATGCTGGGGATGCGGTGGGCTCTATGGCTTC
TGAGGCGGAAAGAACCAGCTGGGGCTCTAGGGGGTATCCCC
[124 nt withheld, positions 8022-8145]
C
[91 nt withheld, positions 8147-8237]
A
[49 nt withheld, positions 8239-8287]
CCTTTGACGTTGGAGTCCACGTTCTTT
[37 nt withheld, positions 8315-8351]
ACCCTATCTCGGTCTATTCTTTTGATTTATAAGGGATTTTGCCGATTTCGGCCTATTGGTTAAAAAATGA
GCTGATTTAACAAAAATTTAACGCGAATTAATTCTGTGGAATGTGTGTCAGTTAGGCTCAATTAGTCAGC
AACCATAGTCCCGCCCCTAACTCCGCCCATCCCGCCCCTAACTCCGCCCAGTTCCGCCCATTCTCCGCCC
CATGGCTGACTAATTTTTTTTATTTATGCAGAGGCCGAGGCCGCCTCTGCCTCTGAGCTATTCCAGAAGT
AGTGAGGAGGCTTTTTTGGAGGCCTAGGCTTTTGCAAAAAGCTCCCGGGAGCTTGTATATCCATTTTCGG
AGGTTGGGCTTCGGAATCGTTTTCCGGGACGCCGGCTGGATGATCCTCCAGCGCGGGGATCTCATGCTGG
AGTTCTTCGCCCACCCCAACTTGTTTATTGCAGCTTATAATGGTTACAAATAAAGCAATAGCATCACAAA
TTTCACAAATAAAGCATTTTTTTCACTGCATTCTAGTTGTGGTTTGTCCAAACTCATCAATGTATCTTAT
CATGTCTGTATACCGTCGACCTCTAGCTAGAGCTTGGCGTAATCATGGTCATAGCTGTTTCCTGTGTGAA
ATTGTTATCCGCTCACAATTCCACACAACATACGAGCCGGAAGCATAAAGTGTAAAGCCTGGGGTGCCTA
ATGAGTGAGCTAACTCACATTAATTGCGTTGCGCTCACTGCCCGCTTTCCAGTCGGGAAACCTGTCGTGC
CAGCTGCATTAATGAATCGGCCAACGCGCGGGGAGAGGCGGTTTGCGTATTGGGCGCTCTTCCGCTTCCT
CGCTCACTGACTCGCTGCGCTCGGTCGTTCGGCTGCGGCGAGCGGTATCAGCTCACTCAAAGGCGGTAAT
ACGGTTATCCACAGAATCAGGGGATAACGCAGGAAAGAACATGTGAGCAAAAGGCCAGCAAAAGGCCAGG
AACCGTAAAAAGGCCGCGTTGCTGGCGTTTTTCCATAGGCTCCGCCCCCCTGACGAGCATCACAAAAATC
GACGCTCAAGTCAGAGGTGGCGAAACCCGACAGGACTATAAAGATACCAGGCGTTTCCCCCTGGAAGCTC
CCTCGTGCGCTCTCCTGTTCCGACCCTGCCGCTTACCGGATACCTGTCCGCCTTTCTCCCTTCGGGAAGC
GTGGCGCTTTCTCATAGCTCACGCTGTAGGTATCTCAGTTCGGTGTAGGTCGTTCGCTCCAAGCTGGGCT
GTGTGCACGAACCCCCCGTTCAGCCCGACCGCTGCGCCTTATCCGGTAACTATCGTCTTGAGTCCAACCC
GGTAAGACACGACTTATCGCCACTGGCAGCAGCCACTGGTAACAGGATTAGCAGAGCGAGGTATGTAGGC
GGTGCTACAGAGTTCTTGAAGTGGTGGCCTAACTACGGCTACACTAGAAGAACAGTATTTGGTATCTGCG
CTCTGCTGAAGCCAGTTACCTTCGGAAAAAGAGTTGGTAGCTCTTGATCCGGCAAACAAACCACCGCTGG
TAGCGGTGGTTTTTTTGTTTGCAAGCAGCAGATTACGCGCAGAAAAAAAGGATCTCAA
